Addgene plasmid #56652: mPapaya1-Rab4a-7
Purpose: Localization: Ras GTPase, Excitation: 530, Emission: 541
Depositing lab: Michael Davidson. Depositing organization: Florida State University, Tallahassee. Publication: An engineered monomeric Zoanthus sp. yellow fluorescent protein. Hoi H, Howe ES, Ding Y, Zhang W, Baird MA, Sell BR, Allen JR, Davidson MW, Campbell RE. Chem Biol. 2013 Oct 24;20(10):1296-304. doi: 10.1016/j.chembiol.2013.08.008. Epub 2013 Oct 3. PubMed 24094838.
Backbone
  Vector backbone: mPapaya1
  Backbone size w/o insert (bp): 4750
  Vector type: Mammalian Expression
  Selectable markers: Neomycin (select with G418)
Growth in bacteria
  Bacterial resistance: Kanamycin, 50 μg/mL
  Growth temperature: 37°C
  Growth strain: DH5alpha
  Copy number: High Copy
Gene/Insert
  Gene/Insert name: Rab4a (alt name: NM_004578.2)
  Species: H. sapiens (human)
  Entrez Gene: RAB4A (a.k.a. HRES-1, HRES-1/RAB4, HRES1, RAB4)
  Promoter: CMV
  Tag / fusion protein: mPapaya1
  Cloning method: Unknown
  Sequencing primers: 5′ CMV-F; 3′ SV40pA-R
Terms and licenses: Academic/Nonprofit Terms; Industry Terms: Not Available to Industry
Depositor comments: . Excitation = 530; Emission = 541
How to cite: mPapaya1-Rab4a-7 was a gift from Michael Davidson (Addgene plasmid # 56652 ; http://n2t.net/addgene:56652 ; RRID:Addgene_56652)
