[The description below was written by a language model from this plasmid's Addgene catalogue record and pLannotate feature annotations shown in this document.]
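Description:
mPapaya1-Rab4a-7 is a mammalian expression plasmid that produces human RAB4A fused to the monomeric yellow fluorescent protein mPapaya1, an engineered derivative of a Zoanthus sp. fluorescent protein. The annotated sequence (about 5.3 kb) has the layout of a classic C1-type fluorescent protein fusion vector. The CMV immediate-early enhancer and promoter drive the mPapaya coding sequence, which is followed by a short remnant of the multiple cloning site that acts as a linker and then by the RAB4A open reading frame. The fluorescent protein therefore sits at the N-terminus of the GTPase. The "7" in the name probably refers to the linker length, although the record does not say so. An SV40 polyadenylation signal terminates the transcript. The short hits annotated as large T antigen, ble and bGH poly(A) fragments appear to be incidental matches within backbone sequence rather than functional elements.

In bacteria the plasmid replicates from a high-copy ColE1/pUC-type origin, and it also carries an f1 origin. A single Tn5 aminoglycoside phosphotransferase gene provides both selections. A bacterial bla-type promoter expresses it for kanamycin resistance in E. coli, and the SV40 enhancer/early promoter, paired with an HSV TK polyadenylation signal, expresses it for G418 selection of transfected mammalian cells.

RAB4A is a small GTPase that cycles between GTP- and GDP-bound states and takes part in vesicular and endosomal trafficking. The construct is catalogued as a localization marker, intended for fluorescence imaging of Rab4a-associated compartments in mammalian cells. The recorded spectral values for the tag are excitation at 530 nm and emission at 541 nm. The annotation also notes that mPapaya has high acid sensitivity, which could matter when imaging acidic compartments.
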