Features (pLannotate 1.2.2; 16 found; start..end, strand, type, name):
      1..304     +  enhancer       CMV enhancer: human cytomegalovirus immediate early enhancer
    305..508     +  promoter       CMV promoter: human cytomegalovirus (CMV) immediate early promoter
    553..1263    +  CDS            mPapaya: mPapaya is a basic (constitutively fluorescent) yellow fluorescent protein published in 2013, derived from Zoanthus sp.. It has high acid sensitivity.
   1264..1283    +  misc_feature   MCS (fragment): multiple cloning site
   1285..1938    +  CDS            RAB4A: RAB4A_HUMAN - Also known as RAB4. Experimental evidence at protein level: Swiss-Prot protein existence level 1. Small GTPase which cycles between an active GTP-bound and an inactive GDP-bound state (PubMed:15907487, PubMed:16034420). Involved in protein transport (PubMed:29425100). Plays a role in vesicular traffic. Mediates VEGFR2 endosomal trafficking to enhance VEGFR2 signaling (PubMed:29425100). Acts as a regulator of platelet alpha- granule release during activation and aggregation of platelets (By similarity). From Homo sapiens (Human).
   1964..2048    +  CDS            large T antigen (fragment): large T antigen from SV40 (simian virus 40)
   2071..2192    +  polyA_signal   SV40 poly(A) signal: SV40 polyadenylation signal
   2226..2654    -  rep_origin     f1 ori (sequence partly withheld): f1 bacteriophage origin of replication; arrow indicates direction of (+) strand synthesis
   2681..2785    +  promoter       AmpR promoter: bla
   2787..3144    +  promoter       SV40 promoter: SV40 enhancer and early promoter
   3179..3973    +  CDS            NeoR/KanR: aminoglycoside phosphotransferase from Tn5; aph(3')-II (or nptII); confers resistance to neomycin, kanamycin, and G418 (Geneticin®)
   3994..4146    +  CDS            ble (fragment): BLE_KLEPN - Experimental evidence at protein level: Swiss-Prot protein existence level 1. Binding protein with a strong affinity to the bleomycin family of antibiotics. Binds to CL990; an antimitotic-antibiotic compound. From Klebsiella pneumoniae.
   4205..4252    +  polyA_signal   HSV TK poly(A) signal: herpes simplex virus thymidine kinase polyadenylation signal (Cole and Stacy, 1985)
   4343..4359    -  polyA_signal   bGH poly(A) signal (fragment): bovine growth hormone polyadenylation signal
   4581..5169    +  rep_origin     ori: high-copy-number ColE1/pMB1/pBR322/pUC origin of replication
   5284..5343    +  enhancer       CMV enhancer (fragment): human cytomegalovirus immediate early enhancer
>Addgene plasmid #56652 | mPapaya1-Rab4a-7 | addgene full sequence | sequence record 226504 | Addgene NGS Result
CGTTACATAACTTACGGTAAATGGCCCGCCTGGCTGACCGCCCAACGACCCCCGCCCATTGACGTCAATA
ATGACGTATGTTCCCATAGTAACGCCAATAGGGACTTTCCATTGACGTCAATGGGTGGAGTATTTACGGT
AAACTGCCCACTTGGCAGTACATCAAGTGTATCATATGCCAAGTACGCCCCCTATTGACGTCAATGACGG
TAAATGGCCCGCCTGGCATTATGCCCAGTACATGACCTTATGGGACTTTCCTACTTGGCAGTACATCTAC
GTATTAGTCATCGCTATTACCATGGTGATGCGGTTTTGGCAGTACATCAATGGGCGTGGATAGCGGTTTG
ACTCACGGGGATTTCCAAGTCTCCACCCCATTGACGTCAATGGGAGTTTGTTTTGGCACCAAAATCAACG
GGACTTTCCAAAATGTCGTAACAACTCCGCCCCATTGACGCAAATGGGCGGTAGGCGTGTACGGTGGGAG
GTCTATATAAGCAGAGCTGGTTTAGTGAACCGTCAGATCCGCTAGCGCTACCGGTCGCCACCATGGTGAG
CAAGGGCGAGGGGCAATCGAAGCATGGACTAAAGGAGGAGATGACGGTGAAGTACCACATGGAAGGTTGC
GTTAATGGTCACAAATTTGTCATTACTGGAGAGGGCATTGGAAACCCTTTTAAGGGTAAGCAAACCGCAA
ATTTGTGTGTGATAGAAGGAGGCCCGCTGCCGTTCTCGGAGGACATTTTAAGTCCGGGTTTTAAATATGG
TGACCGGATTTTCACAGAGTACCCACAGGATATTGTAGATTACTTCAAGAACTCATGTCCAGCGGGCTAT
ACGTGGGAAAGGAGCTACCTCTTTGAGGACGGAGCGGTCTGTCGATGCAACGTGGACATAACAGTCTCTG
AAAAGGAGAACTGCATCTATCACAAAAGTATCTTCAGAGGGGTGAATTTTCCCGCCGACGGCCCCGTAAT
GAAGAAAATGACCACTAATTGGGAAGCTAGTACCGAGAAAATTGTGCCTGTTCCAAAGCAAGGGATATTA
AAGGGAAAGGTCAAAATGTGCCTGTTGCTGAAGGATGGCGGTCGTTATCATTGCCAGTTTGATACGGTAT
ATAAAGCTAAATCAGTGCCCTCCAAGATGCCAGAATGGCATTTTATACAGCATAAGCTCCTTAGGGAGGA
CCGCTCTGATGCTAAAAACCAGAAATGGCAATTAACAGAACATGCAATCGCAGGCATGGACGAGCTGTAC
AAGTCCGGACTCAGATCTCGAGCCATGTCGCAGACGGCCATGTCCGAAACCTACGATTTTTTGTTTAAGT
TCTTGGTTATTGGAAATGCAGGAACTGGCAAATCTTGCTTACTTCATCAGTTTATTGAAAAAAAATTCAA
AGATGACTCAAATCATACAATAGGAGTGGAATTTGGTTCAAAGATAATAAATGTTGGTGGTAAATATGTA
AAGTTACAAATATGGGATACAGCAGGACAAGAACGATTCAGGTCCGTGACGAGAAGTTATTACCGAGGCG
CGGCCGGGGCTCTCCTCGTCTATGATATCACCAGCCGAGAAACCTACAATGCGCTTACTAATTGGTTAAC
AGATGCCCGAATGCTGGCGAGCCAGAACATTGTGATCATCCTTTGTGGAAACAAGAAGGACCTGGATGCA
GATCGTGAAGTTACCTTCTTAGAAGCCTCCAGATTTGCTCAAGAAAATGAGCTGATGTTTTTGGAAACAA
GTGCGCTCACAGGGGAGAATGTAGAAGAGGCTTTTGTACAGTGTGCAAGAAAAATACTTAACAAAATCGA
ATCAGGTGAGCTGGACCCAGAAAGAATGGGCTCAGGTATTCAGTACGGAGATGCTGCCTTGAGACAGCTG
AGGTCACCGCGGCGCGCACAGGCCCCGAACGCTCAGGAGTGTGGTTGTTAGGGATCCACCGGATCTAGAT
AACTGATCATAATCAGCCATACCACATTTGTAGAGGTTTTACTTGCTTTAAAAAACCTCCCACACCTCCC
CCTGAACCTGAAACATAAAATGAATGCAATTGTTGTTGTTAACTTGTTTATTGCAGCTTATAATGGTTAC
AAATAAAGCAATAGCATCACAAATTTCACAAATAAAGCATTTTTTTCACTGCATTCTAGTTGTGGTTTGT
CCAAACTCATCAATGTATCTTAACGCGTAAATTGTAAGCGTTAATATTTTGTTAAAATTCGCGTTAAATT
TTTGTTAAATCAGCTCATTTTTTAACCAATAGGCCGAAATCGGCAAAATCCCTTATAAATCAAAAGAATA
GACCGAGATAGGGT
[37 nt withheld, positions 2325-2361]
AAAGAACGTGGACTCCAACGTCAAAGG
[49 nt withheld, positions 2389-2437]
T
[91 nt withheld, positions 2439-2529]
G
[124 nt withheld, positions 2531-2654]
CAGGTGGCACTTTTCGGGGAAATGTGCGCGGAACCCCTATTTGTTTATTTTTCTAAATACATTCAAATAT
GTATCCGCTCATGAGACAATAACCCTGATAAATGCTTCAATAATATTGAAAAAGGAAGAGTCCTGAGGCG
GAAAGAACCAGCTGTGGAATGTGTGTCAGTTAGGGTGTGGAAAGTCCCCAGGCTCCCCAGCAGGCAGAAG
TATGCAAAGCATGCATCTCAATTAGTCAGCAACCAGGTGTGGAAAGTCCCCAGGCTCCCCAGCAGGCAGA
AGTATGCAAAGCATGCATCTCAATTAGTCAGCAACCATAGTCCCGCCCCTAACTCCGCCCATCCCGCCCC
TAACTCCGCCCAGTTCCGCCCATTCTCCGCCCCATGGCTGACTAATTTTTTTTATTTATGCAGAGGCCGA
GGCCGCCTCGGCCTCTGAGCTATTCCAGAAGTAGTGAGGAGGCTTTTTTGGAGGCCTAGGCTTTTGCAAA
GATCGATCAAGAGACAGGATGAGGATCGTTTCGCATGATTGAACAAGATGGATTGCACGCAGGTTCTCCG
GCCGCTTGGGTGGAGAGGCTATTCGGCTATGACTGGGCACAACAGACAATCGGCTGCTCTGATGCCGCCG
TGTTCCGGCTGTCAGCGCAGGGGCGCCCGGTTCTTTTTGTCAAGACCGACCTGTCCGGTGCCCTGAATGA
ACTGCAAGACGAGGCAGCGCGGCTATCGTGGCTGGCCACGACGGGCGTTCCTTGCGCAGCTGTGCTCGAC
GTTGTCACTGAAGCGGGAAGGGACTGGCTGCTATTGGGCGAAGTGCCGGGGCAGGATCTCCTGTCATCTC
ACCTTGCTCCTGCCGAGAAAGTATCCATCATGGCTGATGCAATGCGGCGGCTGCATACGCTTGATCCGGC
TACCTGCCCATTCGACCACCAAGCGAAACATCGCATCGAGCGAGCACGTACTCGGATGGAAGCCGGTCTT
GTCGATCAGGATGATCTGGACGAAGAGCATCAGGGGCTCGCGCCAGCCGAACTGTTCGCCAGGCTCAAGG
CGAGCATGCCCGACGGCGAGGATCTCGTCGTGACCCATGGCGATGCCTGCTTGCCGAATATCATGGTGGA
AAATGGCCGCTTTTCTGGATTCATCGACTGTGGCCGGCTGGGTGTGGCGGACCGCTATCAGGACATAGCG
TTGGCTACCCGTGATATTGCTGAAGAGCTTGGCGGCGAATGGGCTGACCGCTTCCTCGTGCTTTACGGTA
TCGCCGCTCCCGATTCGCAGCGCATCGCCTTCTATCGCCTTCTTGACGAGTTCTTCTGAGCGGGACTCTG
GGGTTCGAAATGACCGACCAAGCGACGCCCAACCTGCCATCACGAGATTTCGATTCCACCGCCGCCTTCT
ATGAAAGGTTGGGCTTCGGAATCGTTTTCCGGGACGCCGGCTGGATGATCCTCCAGCGCGGGGATCTCAT
GCTGGAGTTCTTCGCCCACCCTAGGGGGAGGCTAACTGAAACACGGAAGGAGACAATACCGGAAGGAACC
CGCGCTATGACGGCAATAAAAAGACAGAATAAAACGCACGGTGTTGGGTCGTTTGTTCATAAACGCGGGG
TTCGGTCCCAGGGCTGGCACTCTGTCGATACCCCACCGAGACCCCATTGGGGCCAATACGCCCGCGTTTC
TTCCTTTTCCCCACCCCACCCCCCAAGTTCGGGTGAAGGCCCAGGGCTCGCAGCCAACGTCGGGGCGGCA
GGCCCTGCCATAGCCTCAGGTTACTCATATATACTTTAGATTGATTTAAAACTTCATTTTTAATTTAAAA
GGATCTAGGTGAAGATCCTTTTTGATAATCTCATGACCAAAATCCCTTAACGTGAGTTTTCGTTCCACTG
AGCGTCAGACCCCGTAGAAAAGATCAAAGGATCTTCTTGAGATCCTTTTTTTCTGCGCGTAATCTGCTGC
TTGCAAACAAAAAAACCACCGCTACCAGCGGTGGTTTGTTTGCCGGATCAAGAGCTACCAACTCTTTTTC
CGAAGGTAACTGGCTTCAGCAGAGCGCAGATACCAAATACTGTTCTTCTAGTGTAGCCGTAGTTAGGCCA
CCACTTCAAGAACTCTGTAGCACCGCCTACATACCTCGCTCTGCTAATCCTGTTACCAGTGGCTGCTGCC
AGTGGCGATAAGTCGTGTCTTACCGGGTTGGACTCAAGACGATAGTTACCGGATAAGGCGCAGCGGTCGG
GCTGAACGGGGGGTTCGTGCACACAGCCCAGCTTGGAGCGAACGACCTACACCGAACTGAGATACCTACA
GCGTGAGCTATGAGAAAGCGCCACGCTTCCCGAAGGGAGAAAGGCGGACAGGTATCCGGTAAGCGGCAGG
GTCGGAACAGGAGAGCGCACGAGGGAGCTTCCAGGGGGAAACGCCTGGTATCTTTATAGTCCTGTCGGGT
TTCGCCACCTCTGACTTGAGCGTCGATTTTTGTGATGCTCGTCAGGGGGGCGGAGCCTATGGAAAAACGC
CAGCAACGCGGCCTTTTTACGGTTCCTGGCCTTTTGCTGGCCTTTTGCTCACATGTTCTTTCCTGCGTTA
TCCCCTGATTCTGTGGATAACCGTATTACCGCCATGCATTAGTTATTAATAGTAATCAATTACGGGGTCA
TTAGTTCATAGCCCATATATGGAGTTCCG
