>Addgene plasmid #56652 | mPapaya1-Rab4a-7 | depositor partial sequence | sequence record 87541 | insert sequence
CAGATCCGCTAGCGCTACCGGTCGCCACCATGGTGAGCAAGGGCGAGGGGCAATCGAAGCATGGACTAAA
GGAGGAGATGACGGTGAAGTACCACATGGAAGGTTGCGTTAATGGTCACAAATTTGTCATTACTGGAGAG
GGCATTGGAAACCCTTTTAAGGGTAAGCAAACCGCAAATTTGTGTGTGATAGAAGGAGGCCCGCTGCCGT
TCTCGGAGGACATTTTAAGTCCGGGTTTTAAATATGGTGACCGGATTTTCACAGAGTACCCACAGGATAT
TGTAGATTACTTCAAGAACTCATGTCCAGCGGGCTATACGTGGGAAAGGAGCTACCTCTTTGAGGACGGA
GCGGTCTGTCGATGCAACGTGGACATAACAGTCTCTGAAAAGGAGAACTGCATCTATCACAAAAGTATCT
TCAGAGGGGTGAATTTTCCCGCCGACGGCCCCGTAATGAAGAAAATGACCACTAATTGGGAAGCTAGTAC
CGAGAAAATTGTGCCTGTTCCAAAGCAAGGGATATTAAAGGGAAAGGTCAAAATGTGCCTGTTGCTGAAG
GATGGCGGTCGTTATCATTGCCAGTTTGATACGGTATATAAAGCTAAATCAGTGCCCTCCAAGATGCCAG
AATGGCATTTTATACAGCATAAGCTCCTTAGGGAGGACCGCTCTGATGCTAAAAACCAGAAATGGCAATT
AACAGAACATGCAATCGCAGGCATGGACGAGCTGTACAAGTCCGGACTCAGATCTCGAGCCATGTCGCAG
ACGGCCATGTCCGAAACCTACGATTTTTTGTTTAAGTTCTTGGTTATTGGAAATGCAGGAACTGGCAAAT
CTTGCTTACTTCATCAGTTTATTGAAAAAAAATTCAAAGATGACTCAAATCATACAATAGGAGTGGAATT
TGGTTCAAAGATAATAAATGTTGGTGGTAAATATGTAAAGTTACAAATATGGGATACAGCAGGACAAGAA
CGATTCAGGTCCGTGACGAGAAGTTATTACCGAGGCGCGGCCGGGGCTCTCCTCGTCTATGATATCACCA
GCCGAGAAACCTACAATGCGCTTACTAATTGGTTAACAGATGCCCGAATGCTGGCGAGCCAGAACATTGT
GATCATCCTTTGTGGAAACAAGAAGGACCTGGATGCAGATCGTGAAGTTACCTTCTTAGAAGCCTCCAGA
TTTGCTCAAGAAAATGAGCTGATGTTTTTGGAAACAAGTGCGCTCACAGGGGAGAATGTAGAAGAGGCTT
TTGTACAGTGTGCAAGAAAAATACTTAACAAAATCGAATCAGGTGAGCTGGACCCAGAAAGAATGGGCTC
AGGTATTCAGTACGGAGATGCTGCCTTGAGACAGCTGAGGTCACCGCGGCGCGCACAGGCCCCGAACGCT
CAGGAGTGTGGTTGTTAGGGATCCACCGGATCTAGATAACTGATCATAATCAGCC
